Addgene plasmid #115039: MDIS2/MRH1 P1_pECIA2
Purpose: Bait vector MDIS2/MRH1 P1_pECIA2 should be used with prey vector MDIS2/MRH1 P1_pECIA14.
Depositing lab: Youssef Belkhadir. Depositing organization: Gregor Mendel Institute of Molecular Plant Biology. Publication: An extracellular network of Arabidopsis leucine-rich repeat receptor kinases. Smakowska-Luzan E, Mott GA, Parys K, Stegmann M, Howton TC, Layeghifard M, Neuhold J, Lehner A, Kong J, Grunwald K, Weinberger N, Satbhai SB, Mayer D, Busch W, Madalinski M, Stolt-Bergner P, Provart NJ, Mukhtar MS, Zipfel C, Desveaux D, Guttman DS, Belkhadir Y. Nature. 2018 Jan 18;553(7688):342-346. doi: 10.1038/nature25184. Epub 2018 Jan 10. PubMed 29320478.
Backbone
  Vector backbone: pECIA2
  Backbone manufacturer: Chris Garcia (Addgene plasmid # 47032)
  Vector type: Insect Expression
Growth in bacteria
  Bacterial resistance: Ampicillin, 100 μg/mL
  Growth temperature: 37°C
  Growth strain: DH5alpha
  Copy number: High Copy
Gene/Insert
  Gene/Insert name: AT4G18640
  Species: A. thaliana (mustard weed)
  Promoter: Metallothionein (Copper-Inducible)
  Tag / fusion protein: Fc, V5 and hexahistidine tags (C terminal on backbone)
  Cloning method: Ligation Independent Cloning
Terms and licenses: Academic/Nonprofit Terms; Industry Terms: Not Available to Industry
Depositor comments: Plasmid for secreted expression in Drosophila cell culture by induction via CuSO4. Insert is an extracellular domain of indicated LRR-RK, C-terminally tagged with Fc, V5 and hexahistidine tags. Insert Protein Sequence: SLTSQGSALLKFRARVNSDPHGTLANWNVSGINDLCYWSGVTCVDGKVQILDLSGYSLEGTLAPELSQLSDLRSLILSRNHFSGGIPKEYGSFENLEVLDLRENDLSGQIPPELSNGLSLKHLLLSGNKFSDDMRIKIVRLQSSYEVRLKKSPKLSPLAVLGCINRKLGHCVSRNRIIQVKKVEAIVFRIKATSRRFLKAFPSFLEETDIYKRRELLEETSNLAAEPAPSAPSPSPGIITEASPRSSGSFPAVTNAKKRRPPLVPPVPSPDKGSTSPDISKNQPQDNKQSKGS
How to cite: MDIS2/MRH1 P1_pECIA2 was a gift from Youssef Belkhadir (Addgene plasmid # 115039 ; http://n2t.net/addgene:115039 ; RRID:Addgene_115039)
