[The description below was written by a language model from this plasmid's Addgene catalogue record and pLannotate feature annotations shown in this document.]
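Description:
MDIS2/MRH1 P1_pECIA2 is an insect-cell expression plasmid of about 5.1 kb, built on the pECIA2 backbone for secreted protein production in Drosophila cell culture. It is propagated in E. coli as a high-copy plasmid through a ColE1/pUC-type origin and selected with ampicillin via the β-lactamase gene. The remaining bacterial elements in the feature table (lac promoter and operator, and fragments of lacZα, lacI, rop and bom) appear to be cloning-vector remnants with no evident role in the payload.

The expression cassette is driven by the Drosophila metallothionein promoter, which is induced by adding copper sulfate to the culture. Downstream, the Drosophila BiP signal sequence directs the product into the secretory pathway. It is fused in frame to the extracellular domain of the Arabidopsis thaliana leucine-rich repeat receptor kinase MDIS2/MRH1 (AT4G18640), which was inserted by ligation-independent cloning. The ectodomain is followed by backbone-encoded C-terminal tags: a human IgG1 Fc region, a V5 epitope and a hexahistidine tag. The His tag is stated in the catalogue entry but is not separately annotated in the feature table. An SV40 polyadenylation signal follows the cassette, though it is annotated on the opposite strand.

The record designates this construct as the bait vector of a matched pair, to be used with the corresponding prey vector MDIS2/MRH1 P1_pECIA14. It comes from a study mapping an extracellular interaction network among Arabidopsis LRR receptor kinases. The secreted Fc-tagged ectodomain therefore serves as the bait partner when testing pairwise ectodomain binding, with the tags available for capture, detection or purification.
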