Features (pLannotate 1.2.2; 18 found; start..end, strand, type, name):
     23..449     +  promoter       MT promoter: Drosophila metallothionein promoter
    467..520     +  sig_peptide    BiP signal sequence: Drosophila BiP signal sequence
    509..1408    +  CDS            MDIS2 (fragment): MDIS2_ARATH - Also known as MRH1 From Arabidopsis thaliana (Mouse-ear cress).
   1430..2110    +  CDS            IGHG1 (fragment): IGHG1_HUMAN - Experimental evidence at protein level: Swiss-Prot protein existence level 1. Constant region of immunoglobulin heavy chains. Immunoglobulins, also known as antibodies, are membrane-bound or secreted glycoproteins produced by B lymphocytes. In the recognition phase of humoral immunity, the membrane-bound immunoglobulins serve as receptors which, upon binding of a specific antigen, trigger the clonal expansion and differentiation of B lymphocytes into immunoglobulins- secreting plasma cells. Secreted immunoglobulins mediate the effector phase of humoral immunity, which results in
   2129..2170    +  CDS            V5 tag: epitope tag from simian virus 5
   2270..2404    -  polyA_signal   SV40 poly(A) signal: SV40 polyadenylation signal
   2427..2511    -  CDS            large T antigen (fragment): large T antigen from SV40 (simian virus 40)
   2511..2535    +  misc_feature   MCS (fragment): pUC18/19 multiple cloning site
   2572..2588    -  protein_bind   lac operator: The lac repressor binds to the lac operator to inhibit transcription in E. coli. This inhibition can be relieved by adding lactose or isopropyl-β-D-thiogalactopyranoside (IPTG). lac repressor encoded by lacI
   2596..2626    -  promoter       lac promoter: promoter for the E. coli lac operon
   2641..2662    -  protein_bind   CAP binding site: CAP binding activates transcription in the presence of cAMP. E. coli catabolite activator protein
   2675..2767    -  CDS            lacI (fragment): lac repressor; lacI; The lac repressor binds to the lac operator to inhibit transcription in E. coli. This inhibition can be relieved by adding lactose or isopropyl-β-D-thiogalactopyranoside (IPTG).
   2950..3538    -  rep_origin     ori: high-copy-number ColE1/pMB1/pBR322/pUC origin of replication
   3709..4569    -  CDS            AmpR: β-lactamase; bla; confers resistance to ampicillin, carbenicillin, and related antibiotics
   4570..4674    -  promoter       AmpR promoter: bla
   4769..4804    +  CDS            rop (fragment): Rop protein, which maintains plasmids at low copy number; rop
   4906..5005    +  misc_feature   bom (fragment): basis of mobility region from pBR322
   5011..21      -  CDS            lacZα (fragment) (across the origin): LacZα fragment of β-galactosidase; lacZ fragment
>Addgene plasmid #115039 | MDIS2/MRH1 P1_pECIA2 | addgene full sequence | sequence record 297005 | Addgene NGS Result
GTAAAACGACGGCCAGTGAATTAATTCGTTGCAGGACAGGATGTGGTGCCCGATGTGACTAGCTCTTTGC
TGCAGGCCGTCCTATCCTCTGGTTCCGATAAGAGACCCAGAACTCCGGCCCCCCACCGCCCACCGCCACC
CCCATACATATGTGGTACGCAAGTAAGAGTGCCTGCGCATGCCCCATGTGCCCCACCAAGAGCTTTGCAT
CCCATACAAGTCCCCAAAGTGGAGAACCGAACCAATTCTTCGCGGGCAGAACAAAAGCTTCTGCACACGT
CTCCACTCGAATTTGGAGCCGGCCGGCGTGTGCAAAAGAGGTGAATCGAACGAAAGACCCGTGTGTAAAG
CCGCGTTTCCAAAATGTATAAAACCGAGAGCATCTGGCCAATGTGCATCAGTTGTGGTCAGCAGCAAAAT
CAAGTGAATCATCTCAGTGCAACTAAAGGGGGGATCCGATCTCAATATGAAGTTATGCATATTACTGGCC
GTCGTGGCCTTTGTTGGCCTCTCGCTCGGGTCCCTCACTTCCCAAGGATCCGCATTGTTGAAGTTCCGGG
CAAGAGTCAACTCAGATCCTCATGGGACTCTTGCGAATTGGAATGTTTCTGGTATTAATGATCTCTGCTA
TTGGTCAGGGGTTACTTGTGTTGACGGTAAAGTGCAGATTCTGGATCTTAGCGGATATTCTTTGGAAGGA
ACGTTAGCTCCTGAGCTTAGCCAATTGAGTGACTTAAGATCTCTAATACTCTCTCGGAACCATTTCTCCG
GTGGAATTCCAAAGGAGTATGGGAGTTTCGAAAACTTGGAAGTCCTGGATTTGAGAGAGAATGATTTGAG
CGGACAAATTCCACCTGAGCTAAGCAATGGCTTATCGCTAAAACACTTGTTGCTTTCTGGTAACAAATTT
TCGGATGATATGAGAATAAAGATCGTGAGACTTCAATCTTCGTATGAAGTTCGGTTAAAGAAGAGTCCAA
AGTTATCACCTTTGGCTGTTCTCGGCTGTATTAACAGAAAACTTGGACACTGTGTTTCAAGAAACCGTAT
CATTCAAGTAAAAAAGGTAGAAGCTATTGTATTCCGGATCAAAGCAACCTCCAGACGTTTCTTGAAAGCA
TTCCCTAGCTTTTTGGAGGAAACTGATATCTACAAACGACGTGAGCTACTCGAGGAGACAAGTAATTTAG
CGGCTGAGCCTGCTCCTTCAGCTCCTAGTCCTTCTCCCGGGATTATAACTGAAGCTTCACCTCGAAGCAG
CGGGTCTTTCCCTGCAGTAACCAATGCAAAGAAGAGAAGACCACCTTTAGTCCCTCCTGTACCTTCTCCT
GATAAGGGCAGTACTAGTCCTGATATCTCTAAGAATCAGCCACAAGATAATAAACAGTCAAAAGGATCAC
TGGAGGTGCTGTTCCAGGGACCAGGGAGCGACAAAACTCACACATGCCCACCGTGCCCAGCACCTGAACT
CCTGGGGGGACCGTCAGTCTTCCTCTTCCCCCCAAAACCCAAGGACACCCTCATGATCTCCCGGACCCCT
GAGGTCACATGCGTGGTGGTGGACGTGAGCCACGAAGACCCTGAGGTCAAGTTCAACTGGTACGTGGACG
GCGTGGAGGTGCATAATGCCAAGACAAAGCCGCGGGAGGAGCAGTACAACAGCACGTACCGTGTGGTCAG
CGTCCTCACCGTCCTGCACCAGGACTGGCTGAATGGCAAGGAGTACAAGTGCAAGGTCTCCAACAAAGCC
CTCCCAGCCCCCATCGAGAAAACCATCTCCAAAGCCAAAGGGCAGCCCCGAGAACCACAGGTGTACACCC
TGCCCCCATCCCGGGAGGAGATGACCAAGAACCAGGTCAGCCTGACCTGCCTGGTCAAAGGCTTCTATCC
CAGCGACATCGCCGTGGAGTGGGAGAGCAATGGGCAGCCGGAGAACAACTACAAGACCACGCCTCCCGTG
CTGGACTCCGACGGCTCCTTCTTCCTCTACAGCAAGCTCACCGTGGACAAGAGCAGGTGGCAGCAGGGGA
ACGTCTTCTCATGCTCCGTGATGCATGAGGGTCTGCACAACCACTACACGCAGAAGAGCCTCTCCCTGTC
TCCGGGTAAATCTAGAGGGCCCTTCGAAGGTAAGCCTATCCCTAACCCTCTCCTCGGTCTCGATTCTACG
CGTACCGGTCATCATCACCATCACCATTGAGTTTAAACCCGCTGATCAGCCTCGACTGTGCCTTCTAAGG
CCTGAGCTCGCTGATCAGCCTCGATCGAGGATCCAGACATGATAAGATACATTGATGAGTTTGGACAAAC
CACAACTAGAATGCAGTGAAAAAAATGCTTTATTTGTGAAATTTGTGATGCTATTGCTTTATTTGTAACC
ATTATAAGCTGCAATAAACAAGTTAACAACAACAATTGCATTCATTTTATGTTTCAGGTTCAGGGGGAGG
TGTGGGAGGTTTTTTAAAGCAAGTAAAACCTCTACAAATGTGGTATGGCTGATTATGATCAGTCGACCTG
CAGGCATGCAAGCTTGGCGTAATCATGGTCATAGCTGTTTCCTGTGTGAAATTGTTATCCGCTCACAATT
CCACACAACATACGAGCCGGAAGCATAAAGTGTAAAGCCTGGGGTGCCTAATGAGTGAGCTAACTCACAT
TAATTGCGTTGCGCTCACTGCCCGCTTTCCAGTCGGGAAACCTGTCGTGCCAGCTGCATTAATGAATCGG
CCAACGCGCGGGGAGAGGCGGTTTGCGTATTGGGCGCTCTTCCGCTTCCTCGCTCACTGACTCGCTGCGC
TCGGTCGTTCGGCTGCGGCGAGCGGTATCAGCTCACTCAAAGGCGGTAATACGGTTATCCACAGAATCAG
GGGATAACGCAGGAAAGAACATGTGAGCAAAAGGCCAGCAAAAGGCCAGGAACCGTAAAAAGGCCGCGTT
GCTGGCGTTTTTCCATAGGCTCCGCCCCCCTGACGAGCATCACAAAAATCGACGCTCAAGTCAGAGGTGG
CGAAACCCGACAGGACTATAAAGATACCAGGCGTTTCCCCCTGGAAGCTCCCTCGTGCGCTCTCCTGTTC
CGACCCTGCCGCTTACCGGATACCTGTCCGCCTTTCTCCCTTCGGGAAGCGTGGCGCTTTCTCATAGCTC
ACGCTGTAGGTATCTCAGTTCGGTGTAGGTCGTTCGCTCCAAGCTGGGCTGTGTGCACGAACCCCCCGTT
CAGCCCGACCGCTGCGCCTTATCCGGTAACTATCGTCTTGAGTCCAACCCGGTAAGACACGACTTATCGC
CACTGGCAGCAGCCACTGGTAACAGGATTAGCAGAGCGAGGTATGTAGGCGGTGCTACAGAGTTCTTGAA
GTGGTGGCCTAACTACGGCTACACTAGAAGAACAGTATTTGGTATCTGCGCTCTGCTGAAGCCAGTTACC
TTCGGAAAAAGAGTTGGTAGCTCTTGATCCGGCAAACAAACCACCGCTGGTAGCGGTGGTTTTTTTGTTT
GCAAGCAGCAGATTACGCGCAGAAAAAAAGGATCTCAAGAAGATCCTTTGATCTTTTCTACGGGGTCTGA
CGCTCAGTGGAACGAAAACTCACGTTAAGGGATTTTGGTCATGAGATTATCAAAAAGGATCTTCACCTAG
ATCCTTTTAAATTAAAAATGAAGTTTTAAATCAATCTAAAGTATATATGAGTAAACTTGGTCTGACAGTT
ACCAATGCTTAATCAGTGAGGCACCTATCTCAGCGATCTGTCTATTTCGTTCATCCATAGTTGCCTGACT
CCCCGTCGTGTAGATAACTACGATACGGGAGGGCTTACCATCTGGCCCCAGTGCTGCAATGATACCGCGA
GACCCACGCTCACCGGCTCCAGATTTATCAGCAATAAACCAGCCAGCCGGAAGGGCCGAGCGCAGAAGTG
GTCCTGCAACTTTATCCGCCTCCATCCAGTCTATTAATTGTTGCCGGGAAGCTAGAGTAAGTAGTTCGCC
AGTTAATAGTTTGCGCAACGTTGTTGCCATTGCTACAGGCATCGTGGTGTCACGCTCGTCGTTTGGTATG
GCTTCATTCAGCTCCGGTTCCCAACGATCAAGGCGAGTTACATGATCCCCCATGTTGTGCAAAAAAGCGG
TTAGCTCCTTCGGTCCTCCGATCGTTGTCAGAAGTAAGTTGGCCGCAGTGTTATCACTCATGGTTATGGC
AGCACTGCATAATTCTCTTACTGTCATGCCATCCGTAAGATGCTTTTCTGTGACTGGTGAGTACTCAACC
AAGTCATTCTGAGAATAGTGTATGCGGCGACCGAGTTGCTCTTGCCCGGCGTCAATACGGGATAATACCG
CGCCACATAGCAGAACTTTAAAAGTGCTCATCATTGGAAAACGTTCTTCGGGGCGAAAACTCTCAAGGAT
CTTACCGCTGTTGAGATCCAGTTCGATGTAACCCACTCGTGCACCCAACTGATCTTCAGCATCTTTTACT
TTCACCAGCGTTTCTGGGTGAGCAAAAACAGGAAGGCAAAATGCCGCAAAAAAGGGAATAAGGGCGACAC
GGAAATGTTGAATACTCATACTCTTCCTTTTTCAATATTATTGAAGCATTTATCAGGGTTATTGTCTCAT
GAGCGGATACATATTTGAATGTATTTAGAAAAATAAACAAATAGGGGTTCCGCGCACATTTCCCCGAAAA
GTGCCACCTGACGTCTAAGAAACCATTATTATCATGACATTAACCTATAAAAATAGGCGTATCACGAGGC
CCTTTCGTCTCGCGCGTTTCGGTGATGACGGTGAAAACCTCTGACACATGCAGCTCCCGGAGACGGTCAC
AGCTTGTCTGTAAGCGGATGCCGGGAGCAGACAAGCCCGTCAGGGCGCGTCAGCGGGTGTTGGCGGGTGT
CGGGGCTGGCTTAACTATGCGGCATCAGAGCAGATTGTACTGAGAGTGCACCATATGCGGTGTGAAATAC
CGCACAGATGCGTAAGGAGAAAATACCGCATCAGGCGCCATTCGCCATTCAGGCTGCGCAACTGTTGGGA
AGGGCGATCGGTGCGGGCCTCTTCGCTATTACGCCAGCTGGCGAAAGGGGGATGTGCTGCAAGGCGATTA
AGTTGGGTAACGCCAGGGTTTTCCCAGTCACGACGTT
